Addgene plasmid #188546: pX330-U6-W308_guide-CBh-hSpCas9
Purpose: Plasmid encoding pCas9 and gRNA for mutagenesis or gene-correction of human ABCA3 mutation at amino acid W308
Depositing lab: Darrell Kotton. Depositing organization: Boston University Medical Campus. Publication: Human pluripotent stem cell modeling of alveolar type 2 cell dysfunction caused by ABCA3 mutations. Sun YL, Hennessey EE, Heins H, Yang P, Villacorta-Martin C, Kwan J, Gopalan K, James M, Emili A, Cole FS, Wambach JA, Kotton DN. J Clin Invest. 2024 Jan 16;134(2):e164274. doi: 10.1172/JCI164274. PubMed 38226623.
Backbone
  Vector backbone: pSPCas9(BB)-2A-GFP
  Backbone size w/o insert (bp): 8467
  Total vector size (bp): 8487
  Vector type: CRISPR
Growth in bacteria
  Bacterial resistance: Ampicillin, 100 μg/mL
  Growth temperature: 37°C
  Growth strain: DH5alpha
  Copy number: Unknown
Gene/Insert
  Gene/Insert name: gRNA
  gRNA/shRNA sequence: GAGGAAGAACAAGAGGAACC
  Species: H. sapiens (human)
  Promoter: U6
  Tag / fusion protein: T2A-EGFP (C terminal on insert)
  Cloning method: Restriction Enzyme; 5′ cloning site BbsI (destroyed during cloning); 3′ cloning site BbsI (destroyed during cloning)
  Sequencing primers: 5′ n/a; 3′ n/a
Terms and licenses: Academic/Nonprofit Terms; Industry Terms: Not Available to Industry
How to cite: pX330-U6-W308_guide-CBh-hSpCas9 was a gift from Darrell Kotton (Addgene plasmid # 188546 ; http://n2t.net/addgene:188546 ; RRID:Addgene_188546)
