[The description below was written by a language model from this plasmid's Addgene catalogue record and pLannotate feature annotations shown in this document.]
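Description:
pX330-U6-W308_guide-CBh-hSpCas9 is an all-in-one mammalian CRISPR/Cas9 expression plasmid that targets the human ABCA3 gene at the codon for tryptophan 308. It is intended either to introduce a mutation at that position or to correct one. Although the name refers to pX330, the catalogue lists the backbone as pSpCas9(BB)-2A-GFP. The feature table agrees with this, since an EGFP coding sequence follows Cas9. The plasmid is propagated in E. coli through a high-copy ColE1/pUC-type origin with ampicillin selection (AmpR under its own bla promoter). It also carries an f1 phage origin and a single annotated AAV2 ITR, which appears to be a backbone remnant rather than part of a functional packaging cassette.

There are two expression units. A human U6 RNA polymerase III promoter drives a 20-nt guide, cloned between BbsI sites that were destroyed in the process, fused to the S. pyogenes gRNA scaffold. A partial second scaffold fragment is annotated just downstream. The CBh hybrid promoter (CMV enhancer, chicken β-actin promoter and a hybrid CBA/MVM intron) drives S. pyogenes Cas9 with a C-terminal nucleoplasmin NLS. According to the catalogue, Cas9 is linked through a T2A self-cleaving peptide to EGFP, and the transcript ends at a bGH polyadenylation signal. EGFP fluorescence therefore marks transfected, Cas9-expressing cells and allows them to be enriched.

The associated work models alveolar type 2 cell dysfunction caused by ABCA3 mutations in human pluripotent stem cells. The record describes no donor template. The sequenced record is 9,270 nt, which is longer than the 8,487 bp total size in the catalogue, and the record does not explain the difference.
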