Features (pLannotate 1.2.2; 19 found; start..end, strand, type, name):
      1..241     +  promoter       U6 promoter: RNA polymerase III promoter for human U6 snRNA
    271..346     +  misc_RNA       gRNA scaffold: guide RNA scaffold for the Streptococcus pyogenes CRISPR/Cas9 system
    353..396     +  misc_RNA       gRNA scaffold (fragment): guide RNA scaffold for the Streptococcus pyogenes CRISPR/Cas9 system
    443..728     +  enhancer       CMV enhancer: human cytomegalovirus immediate early enhancer; contains an 18-bp deletion relative to the standard CMV enhancer
    730..986     +  promoter       chicken β-actin promoter: contains a 21-bp deletion relative to the standard chicken β-actin promoter
    987..1214    +  intron         hybrid intron: hybrid between chicken β-actin (CBA) and minute virus of mice (MMV) introns (Gray et al., 2011)
   1352..2953    +  CDS            Cas9(N): N-terminal portion of Streptococcus pyogenes Cas9 (Zetsche et al., 2015)
   2954..5452    +  CDS            Cas9(C): C-terminal portion of Streptococcus pyogenes Cas9 (Zetsche et al., 2015)
   5453..5500    +  CDS            nucleoplasmin NLS: bipartite nuclear localization signal from nucleoplasmin
   5570..6283    +  CDS            EGFP: EGFP is a basic (constitutively fluorescent) green fluorescent protein published in 1996, derived from Aequorea victoria. It is reported to be a rapidly-maturing weak dimer with moderate acid sensitivity.
   6317..6428    +  polyA_signal   bGH poly(A) signal: bovine growth hormone polyadenylation signal
   6533..6673    +  repeat_region  AAV2 ITR: inverted terminal repeat of adeno-associated virus serotype 2 inverted
   6678..6729    -  misc_feature   bom (fragment): basis of mobility region from pBR322
   6748..7203    +  rep_origin     f1 ori (sequence partly withheld): f1 bacteriophage origin of replication; arrow indicates direction of (+) strand synthesis
   7204..7253    -  misc_feature   bom (fragment): basis of mobility region from pBR322
   7355..7390    -  CDS            rop (fragment): Rop protein, which maintains plasmids at low copy number; rop
   7485..7589    +  promoter       AmpR promoter: bla
   7590..8450    +  CDS            AmpR: β-lactamase; bla; confers resistance to ampicillin, carbenicillin, and related antibiotics
   8621..9209    +  rep_origin     ori: high-copy-number ColE1/pMB1/pBR322/pUC origin of replication
>Addgene plasmid #188546 | pX330-U6-W308_guide-CBh-hSpCas9 | addgene full sequence | sequence record 372774 | Addgene NGS Result
GAGGGCCTATTTCCCATGATTCCTTCATATTTGCATATACGATACAAGGCTGTTAGAGAGATAATTGGAA
TTAATTTGACTGTAAACACAAAGATATTAGTACAAAATACGTGACGTAGAAAGTAATAATTTCTTGGGTA
GTTTGCAGTTTTAAAATTATGTTTTAAAATGGACTATCATATGCTTACCGTAACTTGAAAGTATTTCGAT
TTCTTGGCTTTATATATCTTGTGGAAAGGACGAAACACCGGAGGAAGAACAAGAGGAACCGTTTTAGAGC
TAGAAATAGCAAGTTAAAATAAGGCTAGTCCGTTATCAACTTGAAAAAGTGGCACCGAGTCGGTGCTTTT
TTGTTTTAGAGCTAGAAATAGCAAGTTAAAATAAGGCTAGTCCGTTTTTAGCGCGTGCGCCAATTCTGCA
GACAAATGGCTCTAGAGGTACCCGTTACATAACTTACGGTAAATGGCCCGCCTGGCTGACCGCCCAACGA
CCCCCGCCCATTGACGTCAATAGTAACGCCAATAGGGACTTTCCATTGACGTCAATGGGTGGAGTATTTA
CGGTAAACTGCCCACTTGGCAGTACATCAAGTGTATCATATGCCAAGTACGCCCCCTATTGACGTCAATG
ACGGTAAATGGCCCGCCTGGCATTGTGCCCAGTACATGACCTTATGGGACTTTCCTACTTGGCAGTACAT
CTACGTATTAGTCATCGCTATTACCATGGTCGAGGTGAGCCCCACGTTCTGCTTCACTCTCCCCATCTCC
CCCCCCTCCCCACCCCCAATTTTGTATTTATTTATTTTTTAATTATTTTGTGCAGCGATGGGGGCGGGGG
GGGGGGGGGGGCGGGGCGAGGGGCGGGGCGGGGCGAGGCGGAGAGGTGCGGCGGCAGCCAATCAGAGCGG
CGCGCTCCGAAAGTTTCCTTTTATGGCGAGGCGGCGGCGGCGGCGGCCCTATAAAAAGCGAAGCGCGCGG
CGGGCGGGAGTCGCTGCGCGCTGCCTTCGCCCCGTGCCCCGCTCCGCCGCCGCCTCGCGCCGCCCGCCCC
GGCTCTGACTGACCGCGTTACTCCCACAGGTGAGCGGGCGGGACGGCCCTTCTCCTCCGGGCTGTAATTA
GCTGAGCAAGAGGTAAGGGTTTAAGGGATGGTTGGTTGGTGGGGTATTAATGTTTAATTACCTGGAGCAC
CTGCCTGAAATCACTTTTTTTCAGGTTGGACCGGTGCCACCATGGACTATAAGGACCACGACGGAGACTA
CAAGGATCATGATATTGATTACAAAGACGATGACGATAAGATGGCCCCAAAGAAGAAGCGGAAGGTCGGT
ATCCACGGAGTCCCAGCAGCCGACAAGAAGTACAGCATCGGCCTGGACATCGGCACCAACTCTGTGGGCT
GGGCCGTGATCACCGACGAGTACAAGGTGCCCAGCAAGAAATTCAAGGTGCTGGGCAACACCGACCGGCA
CAGCATCAAGAAGAACCTGATCGGAGCCCTGCTGTTCGACAGCGGCGAAACAGCCGAGGCCACCCGGCTG
AAGAGAACCGCCAGAAGAAGATACACCAGACGGAAGAACCGGATCTGCTATCTGCAAGAGATCTTCAGCA
ACGAGATGGCCAAGGTGGACGACAGCTTCTTCCACAGACTGGAAGAGTCCTTCCTGGTGGAAGAGGATAA
GAAGCACGAGCGGCACCCCATCTTCGGCAACATCGTGGACGAGGTGGCCTACCACGAGAAGTACCCCACC
ATCTACCACCTGAGAAAGAAACTGGTGGACAGCACCGACAAGGCCGACCTGCGGCTGATCTATCTGGCCC
TGGCCCACATGATCAAGTTCCGGGGCCACTTCCTGATCGAGGGCGACCTGAACCCCGACAACAGCGACGT
GGACAAGCTGTTCATCCAGCTGGTGCAGACCTACAACCAGCTGTTCGAGGAAAACCCCATCAACGCCAGC
GGCGTGGACGCCAAGGCCATCCTGTCTGCCAGACTGAGCAAGAGCAGACGGCTGGAAAATCTGATCGCCC
AGCTGCCCGGCGAGAAGAAGAATGGCCTGTTCGGAAACCTGATTGCCCTGAGCCTGGGCCTGACCCCCAA
CTTCAAGAGCAACTTCGACCTGGCCGAGGATGCCAAACTGCAGCTGAGCAAGGACACCTACGACGACGAC
CTGGACAACCTGCTGGCCCAGATCGGCGACCAGTACGCCGACCTGTTTCTGGCCGCCAAGAACCTGTCCG
ACGCCATCCTGCTGAGCGACATCCTGAGAGTGAACACCGAGATCACCAAGGCCCCCCTGAGCGCCTCTAT
GATCAAGAGATACGACGAGCACCACCAGGACCTGACCCTGCTGAAAGCTCTCGTGCGGCAGCAGCTGCCT
GAGAAGTACAAAGAGATTTTCTTCGACCAGAGCAAGAACGGCTACGCCGGCTACATTGACGGCGGAGCCA
GCCAGGAAGAGTTCTACAAGTTCATCAAGCCCATCCTGGAAAAGATGGACGGCACCGAGGAACTGCTCGT
GAAGCTGAACAGAGAGGACCTGCTGCGGAAGCAGCGGACCTTCGACAACGGCAGCATCCCCCACCAGATC
CACCTGGGAGAGCTGCACGCCATTCTGCGGCGGCAGGAAGATTTTTACCCATTCCTGAAGGACAACCGGG
AAAAGATCGAGAAGATCCTGACCTTCCGCATCCCCTACTACGTGGGCCCTCTGGCCAGGGGAAACAGCAG
ATTCGCCTGGATGACCAGAAAGAGCGAGGAAACCATCACCCCCTGGAACTTCGAGGAAGTGGTGGACAAG
GGCGCTTCCGCCCAGAGCTTCATCGAGCGGATGACCAACTTCGATAAGAACCTGCCCAACGAGAAGGTGC
TGCCCAAGCACAGCCTGCTGTACGAGTACTTCACCGTGTATAACGAGCTGACCAAAGTGAAATACGTGAC
CGAGGGAATGAGAAAGCCCGCCTTCCTGAGCGGCGAGCAGAAAAAGGCCATCGTGGACCTGCTGTTCAAG
ACCAACCGGAAAGTGACCGTGAAGCAGCTGAAAGAGGACTACTTCAAGAAAATCGAGTGCTTCGACTCCG
TGGAAATCTCCGGCGTGGAAGATCGGTTCAACGCCTCCCTGGGCACATACCACGATCTGCTGAAAATTAT
CAAGGACAAGGACTTCCTGGACAATGAGGAAAACGAGGACATTCTGGAAGATATCGTGCTGACCCTGACA
CTGTTTGAGGACAGAGAGATGATCGAGGAACGGCTGAAAACCTATGCCCACCTGTTCGACGACAAAGTGA
TGAAGCAGCTGAAGCGGCGGAGATACACCGGCTGGGGCAGGCTGAGCCGGAAGCTGATCAACGGCATCCG
GGACAAGCAGTCCGGCAAGACAATCCTGGATTTCCTGAAGTCCGACGGCTTCGCCAACAGAAACTTCATG
CAGCTGATCCACGACGACAGCCTGACCTTTAAAGAGGACATCCAGAAAGCCCAGGTGTCCGGCCAGGGCG
ATAGCCTGCACGAGCACATTGCCAATCTGGCCGGCAGCCCCGCCATTAAGAAGGGCATCCTGCAGACAGT
GAAGGTGGTGGACGAGCTCGTGAAAGTGATGGGCCGGCACAAGCCCGAGAACATCGTGATCGAAATGGCC
AGAGAGAACCAGACCACCCAGAAGGGACAGAAGAACAGCCGCGAGAGAATGAAGCGGATCGAAGAGGGCA
TCAAAGAGCTGGGCAGCCAGATCCTGAAAGAACACCCCGTGGAAAACACCCAGCTGCAGAACGAGAAGCT
GTACCTGTACTACCTGCAGAATGGGCGGGATATGTACGTGGACCAGGAACTGGACATCAACCGGCTGTCC
GACTACGATGTGGACCATATCGTGCCTCAGAGCTTTCTGAAGGACGACTCCATCGACAACAAGGTGCTGA
CCAGAAGCGACAAGAACCGGGGCAAGAGCGACAACGTGCCCTCCGAAGAGGTCGTGAAGAAGATGAAGAA
CTACTGGCGGCAGCTGCTGAACGCCAAGCTGATTACCCAGAGAAAGTTCGACAATCTGACCAAGGCCGAG
AGAGGCGGCCTGAGCGAACTGGATAAGGCCGGCTTCATCAAGAGACAGCTGGTGGAAACCCGGCAGATCA
CAAAGCACGTGGCACAGATCCTGGACTCCCGGATGAACACTAAGTACGACGAGAATGACAAGCTGATCCG
GGAAGTGAAAGTGATCACCCTGAAGTCCAAGCTGGTGTCCGATTTCCGGAAGGATTTCCAGTTTTACAAA
GTGCGCGAGATCAACAACTACCACCACGCCCACGACGCCTACCTGAACGCCGTCGTGGGAACCGCCCTGA
TCAAAAAGTACCCTAAGCTGGAAAGCGAGTTCGTGTACGGCGACTACAAGGTGTACGACGTGCGGAAGAT
GATCGCCAAGAGCGAGCAGGAAATCGGCAAGGCTACCGCCAAGTACTTCTTCTACAGCAACATCATGAAC
TTTTTCAAGACCGAGATTACCCTGGCCAACGGCGAGATCCGGAAGCGGCCTCTGATCGAGACAAACGGCG
AAACCGGGGAGATCGTGTGGGATAAGGGCCGGGATTTTGCCACCGTGCGGAAAGTGCTGAGCATGCCCCA
AGTGAATATCGTGAAAAAGACCGAGGTGCAGACAGGCGGCTTCAGCAAAGAGTCTATCCTGCCCAAGAGG
AACAGCGATAAGCTGATCGCCAGAAAGAAGGACTGGGACCCTAAGAAGTACGGCGGCTTCGACAGCCCCA
CCGTGGCCTATTCTGTGCTGGTGGTGGCCAAAGTGGAAAAGGGCAAGTCCAAGAAACTGAAGAGTGTGAA
AGAGCTGCTGGGGATCACCATCATGGAAAGAAGCAGCTTCGAGAAGAATCCCATCGACTTTCTGGAAGCC
AAGGGCTACAAAGAAGTGAAAAAGGACCTGATCATCAAGCTGCCTAAGTACTCCCTGTTCGAGCTGGAAA
ACGGCCGGAAGAGAATGCTGGCCTCTGCCGGCGAACTGCAGAAGGGAAACGAACTGGCCCTGCCCTCCAA
ATATGTGAACTTCCTGTACCTGGCCAGCCACTATGAGAAGCTGAAGGGCTCCCCCGAGGATAATGAGCAG
AAACAGCTGTTTGTGGAACAGCACAAGCACTACCTGGACGAGATCATCGAGCAGATCAGCGAGTTCTCCA
AGAGAGTGATCCTGGCCGACGCTAATCTGGACAAAGTGCTGTCCGCCTACAACAAGCACCGGGATAAGCC
CATCAGAGAGCAGGCCGAGAATATCATCCACCTGTTTACCCTGACCAATCTGGGAGCCCCTGCCGCCTTC
AAGTACTTTGACACCACCATCGACCGGAAGAGGTACACCAGCACCAAAGAGGTGCTGGACGCCACCCTGA
TCCACCAGAGCATCACCGGCCTGTACGAGACACGGATCGACCTGTCTCAGCTGGGAGGCGACAAAAGGCC
GGCGGCCACGAAAAAGGCCGGCCAGGCAAAAAAGAAAAAGGAATTCGGCAGTGGAGAGGGCAGAGGAAGT
CTGCTAACATGCGGTGACGTCGAGGAGAATCCTGGCCCAGTGAGCAAGGGCGAGGAGCTGTTCACCGGGG
TGGTGCCCATCCTGGTCGAGCTGGACGGCGACGTAAACGGCCACAAGTTCAGCGTGTCCGGCGAGGGCGA
GGGCGATGCCACCTACGGCAAGCTGACCCTGAAGTTCATCTGCACCACCGGCAAGCTGCCCGTGCCCTGG
CCCACCCTCGTGACCACCCTGACCTACGGCGTGCAGTGCTTCAGCCGCTACCCCGACCACATGAAGCAGC
ACGACTTCTTCAAGTCCGCCATGCCCGAAGGCTACGTCCAGGAGCGCACCATCTTCTTCAAGGACGACGG
CAACTACAAGACCCGCGCCGAGGTGAAGTTCGAGGGCGACACCCTGGTGAACCGCATCGAGCTGAAGGGC
ATCGACTTCAAGGAGGACGGCAACATCCTGGGGCACAAGCTGGAGTACAACTACAACAGCCACAACGTCT
ATATCATGGCCGACAAGCAGAAGAACGGCATCAAGGTGAACTTCAAGATCCGCCACAACATCGAGGACGG
CAGCGTGCAGCTCGCCGACCACTACCAGCAGAACACCCCCATCGGCGACGGCCCCGTGCTGCTGCCCGAC
AACCACTACCTGAGCACCCAGTCCGCCCTGAGCAAAGACCCCAACGAGAAGCGCGATCACATGGTCCTGC
TGGAGTTCGTGACCGCCGCCGGGATCACTCTCGGCATGGACGAGCTGTACAAGGAATTCTAACTAGAGCT
CGCTGATCAGCCTCGACTGTGCCTTCTAGTTGCCAGCCATCTGTTGTTTGCCCCTCCCCCGTGCCTTCCT
TGACCCTGGAAGGTGCCACTCCCACTGTCCTTTCCTAATAAAATGAGGAAATTGCATCGCATTGTCTGAG
TAGGTGTCATTCTATTCTGGGGGGTGGGGTGGGGCAGGACAGCAAGGGGGAGGATTGGGAAGAGAATAGC
AGGCATGCTGGGGAGCGGCCGCAGGAACCCCTAGTGATGGAGTTGGCCACTCCCTCTCTGCGCGCTCGCT
CGCTCACTGAGGCCGGGCGACCAAAGGTCGCCCGACGCCCGGGCTTTGCCCGGGCGGCCTCAGTGAGCGA
GCGAGCGCGCAGCTGCCTGCAGGGGCGCCTGATGCGGTATTTTCTCCTTACGCATCTGTGCGGTATTTCA
CACCGCATA
[95 nt withheld, positions 6730-6824]
T
[46 nt withheld, positions 6826-6871]
C
[141 nt withheld, positions 6873-7013]
CCTTTGACGTTGGAGTCCACGTTCTTT
[37 nt withheld, positions 7041-7077]
ACTCTATCTCGGGCTATTCTTTTGATTTATAAGGGATTTTGCCGATTTCGGTCTATTGGTTAAAAAATGA
GCTGATTTAACAAAAATTTAACGCGAATTTTAACAAAATATTAACGTTTACAATTTTATGGTGCACTCTC
AGTACAATCTGCTCTGATGCCGCATAGTTAAGCCAGCCCCGACACCCGCCAACACCCGCTGACGCGCCCT
GACGGGCTTGTCTGCTCCCGGCATCCGCTTACAGACAAGCTGTGACCGTCTCCGGGAGCTGCATGTGTCA
GAGGTTTTCACCGTCATCACCGAAACGCGCGAGACGAAAGGGCCTCGTGATACGCCTATTTTTATAGGTT
AATGTCATGATAATAATGGTTTCTTAGACGTCAGGTGGCACTTTTCGGGGAAATGTGCGCGGAACCCCTA
TTTGTTTATTTTTCTAAATACATTCAAATATGTATCCGCTCATGAGACAATAACCCTGATAAATGCTTCA
ATAATATTGAAAAAGGAAGAGTATGAGTATTCAACATTTCCGTGTCGCCCTTATTCCCTTTTTTGCGGCA
TTTTGCCTTCCTGTTTTTGCTCACCCAGAAACGCTGGTGAAAGTAAAAGATGCTGAAGATCAGTTGGGTG
CACGAGTGGGTTACATCGAACTGGATCTCAACAGCGGTAAGATCCTTGAGAGTTTTCGCCCCGAAGAACG
TTTTCCAATGATGAGCACTTTTAAAGTTCTGCTATGTGGCGCGGTATTATCCCGTATTGACGCCGGGCAA
GAGCAACTCGGTCGCCGCATACACTATTCTCAGAATGACTTGGTTGAGTACTCACCAGTCACAGAAAAGC
ATCTTACGGATGGCATGACAGTAAGAGAATTATGCAGTGCTGCCATAACCATGAGTGATAACACTGCGGC
CAACTTACTTCTGACAACGATCGGAGGACCGAAGGAGCTAACCGCTTTTTTGCACAACATGGGGGATCAT
GTAACTCGCCTTGATCGTTGGGAACCGGAGCTGAATGAAGCCATACCAAACGACGAGCGTGACACCACGA
TGCCTGTAGCAATGGCAACAACGTTGCGCAAACTATTAACTGGCGAACTACTTACTCTAGCTTCCCGGCA
ACAATTAATAGACTGGATGGAGGCGGATAAAGTTGCAGGACCACTTCTGCGCTCGGCCCTTCCGGCTGGC
TGGTTTATTGCTGATAAATCTGGAGCCGGTGAGCGTGGAAGCCGCGGTATCATTGCAGCACTGGGGCCAG
ATGGTAAGCCCTCCCGTATCGTAGTTATCTACACGACGGGGAGTCAGGCAACTATGGATGAACGAAATAG
ACAGATCGCTGAGATAGGTGCCTCACTGATTAAGCATTGGTAACTGTCAGACCAAGTTTACTCATATATA
CTTTAGATTGATTTAAAACTTCATTTTTAATTTAAAAGGATCTAGGTGAAGATCCTTTTTGATAATCTCA
TGACCAAAATCCCTTAACGTGAGTTTTCGTTCCACTGAGCGTCAGACCCCGTAGAAAAGATCAAAGGATC
TTCTTGAGATCCTTTTTTTCTGCGCGTAATCTGCTGCTTGCAAACAAAAAAACCACCGCTACCAGCGGTG
GTTTGTTTGCCGGATCAAGAGCTACCAACTCTTTTTCCGAAGGTAACTGGCTTCAGCAGAGCGCAGATAC
CAAATACTGTTCTTCTAGTGTAGCCGTAGTTAGGCCACCACTTCAAGAACTCTGTAGCACCGCCTACATA
CCTCGCTCTGCTAATCCTGTTACCAGTGGCTGCTGCCAGTGGCGATAAGTCGTGTCTTACCGGGTTGGAC
TCAAGACGATAGTTACCGGATAAGGCGCAGCGGTCGGGCTGAACGGGGGGTTCGTGCACACAGCCCAGCT
TGGAGCGAACGACCTACACCGAACTGAGATACCTACAGCGTGAGCTATGAGAAAGCGCCACGCTTCCCGA
AGGGAGAAAGGCGGACAGGTATCCGGTAAGCGGCAGGGTCGGAACAGGAGAGCGCACGAGGGAGCTTCCA
GGGGGAAACGCCTGGTATCTTTATAGTCCTGTCGGGTTTCGCCACCTCTGACTTGAGCGTCGATTTTTGT
GATGCTCGTCAGGGGGGCGGAGCCTATGGAAAAACGCCAGCAACGCGGCCTTTTTACGGTTCCTGGCCTT
TTGCTGGCCTTTTGCTCACATGT
